>Addgene plasmid #57414 | mEos2-Profilin-10 | depositor partial sequence | sequence record 88547 | insert sequence
ATCCGCTAGCGCTACCGGTCGCCACCATGAGTGCGATTAAGCCAGACATGAAGATCAAACTCCGTATGGA
AGGCAACGTAAACGGGCACCACTTTGTGATCGACGGAGATGGTACAGGCAAGCCTTTTGAGGGAAAACAG
AGTATGGATCTTGAAGTCAAAGAGGGCGGACCTCTGCCTTTTGCCTTTGATATCCTGACCACTGCATTCC
ATTACGGCAACAGGGTATTCGCCAAATATCCAGACAACATACAAGACTATTTTAAGCAGTCGTTTCCTAA
GGGGTATTCGTGGGAACGAAGCTTGACTTTCGAAGACGGGGGCATTTGCATTGCCAGAAACGACATAACA
ATGGAAGGGGACACTTTCTATAATAAAGTTCGATTTTATGGTACCAACTTTCCCGCCAATGGTCCAGTTA
TGCAGAAGAAGACGCTGAAATGGGAGCCCTCCACTGAGAAAATGTATGTGCGTGATGGAGTGCTGACGGG
TGATATTCATATGGCTTTGTTGCTTGAAGGAAATGCCCATTACCGATGTGACTTCAGAACTACTTACAAA
GCTAAGGAGAAGGGTGTCAAGTTACCAGGCTACCACTTTGTGGACCACTGCATTGAGATTTTAAGCCATG
ACAAAGATTACAACAAGGTTAAGCTGTATGAGCATGCTGTTGCTCATTCTGGATTGCCTGACAATGCCAG
ACGATCCGGACTCAGATCTCGAGCTCAAGCTTCCATGGCCGGGTGGAACGCCTACATCGACAGCCTTATG
GCGGACGGGACCTGTCAGGACGCGGCCATCGTAGGCTACAAGGACTCGCCCTCCGTCTGGGCCGCCGTCC
CCGGGAAGACCTTCGTTAGCATTACGCCAGCTGAGGTTGGTGTCCTGGTAGGCAAAGACCGGTCAAGTTT
TTTCGTCAATGGGCTGACACTTGGGGGCCAGAAATGTTCTGTGATCCGGGACTCACTGCTGCAAGACGGG
GAATTTACAATGGATCTTCGTACCAAGAGCACCGGAGGAGCCCCCACCTTCAATGTCACTGTCACCATGA
CTGCCAAGACGCTAGTCCTGCTGATGGGCAAAGAAGGTGTCCACGGTGGTTTGATCAACAAGAAATGTTA
TGAAATGGCCTCTCACCTGCGGCGTTCCCAGTACTAAGGATCCACCGGATCTAGATAACTGATCATAATC
AGCCATACCACATT
