>Addgene plasmid #57414 | mEos2-Profilin-10 | addgene partial sequence | sequence record 140427 | AllEos-F 5'-GGAGAAGGGTGTCAAGTTAC-3'
TTTTAGCCATGACAAAGATTACAACAAGGTTAAGCTGTATGAGCATGCTGTTGCTCATTCTGGATTGCCT
GACAATGCCAGACGATCCGGACTCAGATCTCGAGCTCAAGCTTCCATGGCCGGGTGGAACGCCTACATCG
ACAGCCTTATGGCGGACGGGACCTGTCAGGACGCGGCCATCGTAGGCTACAAGGACTCGCCCTCCGTCTG
GGCCGCCGTCCCCGGGAAGACCTTCGTTAGCATTACGCCAGCTGAGGTTGGTGTCCTGGTAGGCAAAGAC
CGGTCAAGTTTTTTCGTCAATGGGCTGACACTTGGGGGCCAGAAATGTTCTGTGATCCGGGACTCACTGC
TGCAAGACGGGGAATTTACAATGGATCTTCGTACCAAGAGCACCGGAGGAGCCCCCACCTTCAATGTCAC
TGTCACCATGACTGCCAAGACGCTAGTCCTGCTGATGGGCAAAGAAGGTGTCCACGGTGGTTTGATCAAC
AAGAAATGTTATGAAATGGCCTCTCACCTGCGGCGTTCCCAGTACTAAGGATCCACCGGATCTAGATAAC
TGATCATAATCAGCCATACCACATTTGTAGAGGTTTTACTTGCTTTAAAAAACCTCCCACACCTCCCCCT
GAACCTGAAACATAAAATGAATGCAATTGTTGTTGTTAACTTGTTTATTGCAGCTTATAATGGTTACAAA
TAAAGCAATAGCATCACAAATTTCACAAATAAAGCATTTTTTTCACTGCATTCTAGTTGTGGTTTGTCCA
AACTCATCAATGTATCTTAACGCGTAAATTGTAAGCGTTAATATTTTGTTAAAATTCGCG
