[The description below was written by a language model from this plasmid's Addgene catalogue record.]
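Description:
mEos2-Profilin-10 is a mammalian expression plasmid built on an mEos2 fluorescent-protein backbone (about 4.75 kb without the insert) that encodes mouse profilin fused to the photoconvertible fluorescent protein mEos2. Expression of the fusion is driven by the CMV promoter, a strong constitutive promoter in most mammalian cell lines. The listed 3′ sequencing primer site suggests that an SV40 polyadenylation signal lies downstream of the coding region. The plasmid is maintained at high copy in E. coli under kanamycin selection, and it carries a neomycin resistance marker so that transfected mammalian cells can be selected with G418. The record does not state the orientation of the tag relative to profilin. The "10" in the name may refer to a linker length, but this is not explained either. No feature table is provided, and the cloning method is recorded as unknown.

Profilin is an actin-monomer-binding protein that regulates filament assembly, and the record accordingly lists the fusion's localization as the cytoskeleton. mEos2 is a monomeric green-to-red photoconvertible protein. In its native state it has excitation and emission maxima at 505 and 516 nm. After conversion, which for Eos-family proteins is triggered by violet or near-UV light, the maxima shift to 569 and 581 nm. The construct therefore suits live-cell imaging of profilin distribution and optical highlighting and tracking of selected protein pools. mEos2 fusions are also commonly used for single-molecule localization microscopy such as PALM, although the record itself specifies only the localization and spectral properties.
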