Addgene plasmid #57414: mEos2-Profilin-10
Purpose: Localization: Cytoskeleton, Excitation: 505 / 569, Emission: 516 / 581
Depositing lab: Michael Davidson. Depositing organization: Florida State University, Tallahassee.
Backbone
  Vector backbone: mEos2
  Backbone size w/o insert (bp): 4750
  Vector type: Mammalian Expression
  Selectable markers: Neomycin (select with G418)
Growth in bacteria
  Bacterial resistance: Kanamycin, 50 μg/mL
  Growth temperature: 37°C
  Growth strain: DH5alpha
  Copy number: High Copy
Gene/Insert
  Gene/Insert name: Profilin (alt name: NM_011072.4)
  Species: M. musculus (mouse)
  Promoter: CMV
  Tag / fusion protein: mEos2
  Cloning method: Unknown
  Sequencing primers: 5′ CMV-F; 3′ SV40pA-R
Terms and licenses: Academic/Nonprofit Terms; Industry Terms
Depositor comments: . Excitation = 505 / 569; Emission = 516 / 581
How to cite: mEos2-Profilin-10 was a gift from Michael Davidson (Addgene plasmid # 57414 ; http://n2t.net/addgene:57414 ; RRID:Addgene_57414)
